>Addgene plasmid #158330 | pLKO_AU1.Ollas.VSVg_NGFR | addgene full sequence | sequence record 330469 | Addgene NGS Result
GCAGTACGTGATTCTTGATCCCGAGCTTCGGGTTGGAAGTGGGTGGGAGAGTTCGAGGCCTTGCGCTTAA
GGAGCCCCTTCGCCTCGTGCTTGAGTTGAGGCCTGGCCTGGGCGCTGGGGCCGCCGCGTGCGAATCTGGT
GGCACCTTCGCGCCTGTCTCGCTGCTTTCGATAAGTCTCTAGCCATTTAAAATTTTTGATGACCTGCTGC
GACGCTTTTTTTCTGGCAAGATAGTCTTGTAAATGCGGGCCAAGATCTGCACACTGGTATTTCGGTTTTT
GGGGCCGCGGGCGGCGACGGGGCCCGTGCGTCCCAGCGCACATGTTCGGCGAGGCGGGGCCTGCGAGCGC
GGCCACCGAGAATCGGACGGGGGTAGTCTCAAGCTGGCCGGCCTGCTCTGGTGCCTGGCCTCGCGCCGCC
GTGTATCGCCCCGCCCTGGGCGGCAAGGCTGGCCCGGTCGGCACCAGTTGCGTGAGCGGAAAGATGGCCG
CTTCCCGGCCCTGCTGCAGGGAGCTCAAAATGGAGGACGCGGCGCTCGGGAGAGCGGGCGGGTGAGTCAC
CCACACAAAGGAAAAGGGCCTTTCCGTCCTCAGCCGTCGCTTCATGTGACTCCACGGAGTACCGGGCGCC
GTCCAGGCACCTCGATTAGTTCTCGAGCTTTTGGAGTACGTCGTCTTTAGGTTGGGGGGAGGGGTTTTAT
GCGATGGAGTTTCCCCACACTGAGTGGGTGGAGACTGAAGTTAGGCCAGCTTGGCACTTGATGTAATTCT
CCTTGGAATTTGCCCTTTTTGAGTTTGGATCTTGGTTCATTCTCAAGCCTCAGACAGTGGTTCAAAGTTT
TTTTCTTCCATTTCAGGTGTCGTGAGGAATTCTGCAGTCGATCGACGGTACCGCGGGCCCGGGATCCACG
GTCGCCACCATGGGGGCAGGTGCCACCGGCCGCGCCATGGACGGGCCGCGCCTGCTGCTGTTGCTGCTTC
TGGGGGTGTCCCTTGGAGGTGCCAAGGAGGCATGCGACACCTATCGGTACATTGGAGGAGGCGGGGGAGG
GAGCGGCTTCGCCAACGAGCTGGGCCCCAGGCTGATGGGCAAGTGCGGAGGAGGCGGGGGAGGGTATACA
GATATCGAAATGAATAGACTCGGAAAGCCCACAGGCCTGTACACACACAGCGGTGAGTGCTGCAAAGCCT
GCAACCTGGGCGAGGGTGTGGCCCAGCCTTGTGGAGCCAACCAGACCGTGTGTGAGCCCTGCCTGGACAG
CGTGACGTTCTCCGACGTGGTGAGCGCGACCGAGCCGTGCAAGCCGTGCACCGAGTGCGTGGGGCTCCAG
AGCATGTCGGCGCCGTGCGTGGAGGCCGACGACGCCGTGTGCCGCTGCGCCTACGGCTACTACCAGGATG
AGACGACTGGGCGCTGCGAGGCGTGCCGCGTGTGCGAGGCGGGCTCGGGCCTCGTGTTCTCCTGCCAGGA
CAAGCAGAACACCGTGTGCGAGGAGTGCCCCGACGGCACGTATTCCGACGAGGCCAACCACGTGGACCCG
TGCCTGCCCTGCACCGTGTGCGAGGACACCGAGCGCCAGCTCCGCGAGTGCACACGCTGGGCCGACGCCG
AGTGCGAGGAGATCCCTGGCCGTTGGATTACACGGTCCACACCCCCAGAGGGCTCGGACAGCACAGCCCC
CAGCACCCAGGAGCCTGAGGCACCTCCAGAACAAGACCTCATAGCCAGCACGGTGGCAGGTGTGGTGACC
ACAGTGATGGGCAGCTCCCAGCCCGTGGTGACCCGAGGCACCACCGACAACCTCATCCCTGTCTATTGCT
CCATCCTGGCTGCTGTGGTTGTGGGCCTTGTGGCCTACATAGCCTTCAAGAGGTGGAACAGGGGTATCCT
CTAGAGCGGCCGCGTCGACAATCAACCTCTGGATTACAAAATTTGTGAAAGATTGACTGGTATTCTTAAC
TATGTTGCTCCTTTTACGCTATGTGGATACGCTGCTTTAATGCCTTTGTATCATGCTATTGCTTCCCGTA
TGGCTTTCATTTTCTCCTCCTTGTATAAATCCTGGTTGCTGTCTCTTTATGAGGAGTTGTGGCCCGTTGT
CAGGCAACGTGGCGTGGTGTGCACTGTGTTTGCTGACGCAACCCCCACTGGTTGGGGCATTGCCACCACC
TGTCAGCTCCTTTCCGGGACTTTCGCTTTCCCCCTCCCTATTGCCACGGCGGAACTCATCGCCGCCTGCC
TTGCCCGCTGCTGGACAGGGGCTCGGCTGTTGGGCACTGACAATTCCGTGGTGTTGTCGGGGAAGCTGAC
GTCCTTTCCATGGCTGCTCGCCTGTGTTGCCACCTGGATTCTGCGCGGGACGTCCTTCTGCTACGTCCCT
TCGGCCCTCAATCCAGCGGACCTTCCTTCCCGCGGCCTGCTGCCGGCTCTGCGGCCTCTTCCGCATCTTC
GCCTTCGCCCTCAGACGAGTCGGATCTCCCTTTGGGCCGCCTCCCCGCCTGGGTACCTTTAAGACCAATG
ACTTACAAGGCAGCTGTAGATCTTAGCCACTTTTTAAAAGAAAAGGGGGGACTGGAAGGGCTAATTCACT
CCCAACGAAGATAAGATCTGCTTTTTGCTTGTACTGGGTCTCTCTGGTTAGACCAGATCTGAGCCTGGGA
GCTCTCTGGCTAACTAGGGAACCCACTGCTTAAGCCTCAATAAAGCTTGCCTTGAGTGCTTCAAGTAGTG
TGTGCCCGTCTGTTGTGTGACTCTGGTAACTAGAGATCCCTCAGACCCTTTTAGTCAGTGTGGAAAATCT
CTAGCAGTAGTAGTTCATGTCATCTTATTATTCAGTATTTATAACTTGCAAAGAAATGAATATCAGAGAG
TGAGAGGAACTTGTTTATTGCAGCTTATAATGGTTACAAATAAAGCAATAGCATCACAAATTTCACAAAT
AAAGCATTTTTTTCACTGCATTCTAGTTGTGGTTTGTCCAAACTCATCAATGTATCTTATCATGTCTGGC
TCTAGCTATCCCGCCCCTAACTCCGCCCATCCCGCCCCTAACTCCGCCCAGTTCCGCCCATTCTCCGCCC
CATGGCTGACTAATTTTTTTTATTTATGCAGAGGCCGAGGCCGCCTCGGCCTCTGAGCTATTCCAGAAGT
AGTGAGGAGGCTTTTTTGGAGGCCTAGGGACGTACCCAATTCGCCCTATAGTGAGTCGTATTACGCGCGC
TCACTGGCCGTCGTTTTACAACGTCGTGACTGGGAAAACCCTGGCGTTACCCAACTTAATCGCCTTGCAG
CACATCCCCCTTTCGCCAGCTGGCGTAATAGCGAAGAGGCCCGCACCGATCGCCCTTCCCAACAGTTGCG
CAGCCTGAATGGCGAATGGG
[124 nt withheld, positions 3381-3504]
C
[91 nt withheld, positions 3506-3596]
A
[49 nt withheld, positions 3598-3646]
CCTTTGACGTTGGAGTCCACGTTCTTT
[37 nt withheld, positions 3674-3710]
ACCCTATCTCGGTCTATTCTTTTGATTTATAAGGGATTTTGCCGATTTCGGCCTATTGGTTAAAAAATGA
GCTGATTTAACAAAAATTTAACGCGAATTTTAACAAAATATTAACGCTTACAATTTAGGTGGCACTTTTC
GGGGAAATGTGCGCGGAACCCCTATTTGTTTATTTTTCTAAATACATTCAAATATGTATCCGCTCATGAG
ACAATAACCCTGATAAATGCTTCAATAATATTGAAAAAGGAAGAGTATGAGTATTCAACATTTCCGTGTC
GCCCTTATTCCCTTTTTTGCGGCATTTTGCCTTCCTGTTTTTGCTCACCCAGAAACGCTGGTGAAAGTAA
AAGATGCTGAAGATCAGTTGGGTGCACGAGTGGGTTACATCGAACTGGATCTCAACAGCGGTAAGATCCT
TGAGAGTTTTCGCCCCGAAGAACGTTTTCCAATGATGAGCACTTTTAAAGTTCTGCTATGTGGCGCGGTA
TTATCCCGTATTGACGCCGGGCAAGAGCAACTCGGTCGCCGCATACACTATTCTCAGAATGACTTGGTTG
AGTACTCACCAGTCACAGAAAAGCATCTTACGGATGGCATGACAGTAAGAGAATTATGCAGTGCTGCCAT
AACCATGAGTGATAACACTGCGGCCAACTTACTTCTGACAACGATCGGAGGACCGAAGGAGCTAACCGCT
TTTTTGCACAACATGGGGGATCATGTAACTCGCCTTGATCGTTGGGAACCGGAGCTGAATGAAGCCATAC
CAAACGACGAGCGTGACACCACGATGCCTGTAGCAATGGCAACAACGTTGCGCAAACTATTAACTGGCGA
ACTACTTACTCTAGCTTCCCGGCAACAATTAATAGACTGGATGGAGGCGGATAAAGTTGCAGGACCACTT
CTGCGCTCGGCCCTTCCGGCTGGCTGGTTTATTGCTGATAAATCTGGAGCCGGTGAGCGTGGGTCTCGCG
GTATCATTGCAGCACTGGGGCCAGATGGTAAGCCCTCCCGTATCGTAGTTATCTACACGACGGGGAGTCA
GGCAACTATGGATGAACGAAATAGACAGATCGCTGAGATAGGTGCCTCACTGATTAAGCATTGGTAACTG
TCAGACCAAGTTTACTCATATATACTTTAGATTGATTTAAAACTTCATTTTTAATTTAAAAGGATCTAGG
TGAAGATCCTTTTTGATAATCTCATGACCAAAATCCCTTAACGTGAGTTTTCGTTCCACTGAGCGTCAGA
CCCCGTAGAAAAGATCAAAGGATCTTCTTGAGATCCTTTTTTTCTGCGCGTAATCTGCTGCTTGCAAACA
AAAAAACCACCGCTACCAGCGGTGGTTTGTTTGCCGGATCAAGAGCTACCAACTCTTTTTCCGAAGGTAA
CTGGCTTCAGCAGAGCGCAGATACCAAATACTGTTCTTCTAGTGTAGCCGTAGTTAGGCCACCACTTCAA
GAACTCTGTAGCACCGCCTACATACCTCGCTCTGCTAATCCTGTTACCAGTGGCTGCTGCCAGTGGCGAT
AAGTCGTGTCTTACCGGGTTGGACTCAAGACGATAGTTACCGGATAAGGCGCAGCGGTCGGGCTGAACGG
GGGGTTCGTGCACACAGCCCAGCTTGGAGCGAACGACCTACACCGAACTGAGATACCTACAGCGTGAGCT
ATGAGAAAGCGCCACGCTTCCCGAAGGGAGAAAGGCGGACAGGTATCCGGTAAGCGGCAGGGTCGGAACA
GGAGAGCGCACGAGGGAGCTTCCAGGGGGAAACGCCTGGTATCTTTATAGTCCTGTCGGGTTTCGCCACC
TCTGACTTGAGCGTCGATTTTTGTGATGCTCGTCAGGGGGGCGGAGCCTATGGAAAAACGCCAGCAACGC
GGCCTTTTTACGGTTCCTGGCCTTTTGCTGGCCTTTTGCTCACATGTTCTTTCCTGCGTTATCCCCTGAT
TCTGTGGATAACCGTATTACCGCCTTTGAGTGAGCTGATACCGCTCGCCGCAGCCGAACGACCGAGCGCA
GCGAGTCAGTGAGCGAGGAAGCGGAAGAGCGCCCAATACGCAAACCGCCTCTCCCCGCGCGTTGGCCGAT
TCATTAATGCAGCTGGCACGACAGGTTTCCCGACTGGAAAGCGGGCAGTGAGCGCAACGCAATTAATGTG
AGTTAGCTCACTCATTAGGCACCCCAGGCTTTACACTTTATGCTTCCGGCTCGTATGTTGTGTGGAATTG
TGAGCGGATAACAATTTCACACAGGAAACAGCTATGACCATGATTACGCCAAGCGCGCAATTAACCCTCA
CTAAAGGGAACAAAAGCTGGAGCTGCAAGCTTAATGTAGTCTTATGCAATACTCTTGTAGTCTTGCAACA
TGGTAACGATGAGTTAGCAACATGCCTTACAAGGAGAGAAAAAGCACCGTGCATGGCGATTGGTGGAAGT
AAGGTGGTACGATCGTGCCTTATTAGGAAGGCAACAGACGGGTCTGACATGGATTGGACGAACCACTGAA
TTGCCGCATTGCAGAGATATTGTATTTAAGTGCCTAGCTCGATACATAAACGGGTCTCTCTGGTTAGACC
AGATCTGAGCCTGGGAGCTCTCTGGCTAACTAGGGAACCCACTGCTTAAGCCTCAATAAAGCTTGCCTTG
AGTGCTTCAAGTAGTGTGTGCCCGTCTGTTGTGTGACTCTGGTAACTAGAGATCCCTCAGACCCTTTTAG
TCAGTGTGGAAAATCTCTAGCAGTGGCGCCCGAACAGGGACTTGAAAGCGAAAGGGAAACCAGAGGAGCT
CTCTCGACGCAGGACTCGGCTTGCTGAAGCGCGCACGGCAAGAGGCGAGGGGCGGCGACTGGTGAGTACG
CCAAAAATTTTGACTAGCGGAGGCTAGAAGGAGAGAGATGGGTGCGAGAGCGTCAGTATTAAGCGGGGGA
GAATTAGATCGCGATGGGAAAAAATTCGGTTAAGGCCAGGGGGAAAGAAAAAATATAAATTAAAACATAT
AGTATGGGCAAGCAGGGAGCTAGAACGATTCGCAGTTAATCCTGGCCTGTTAGAAACATCAGAAGGCTGT
AGACAAATACTGGGACAGCTACAACCATCCCTTCAGACAGGATCAGAAGAACTTAGATCATTATATAATA
CAGTAGCAACCCTCTATTGTGTGCATCAAAGGATAGAGATAAAAGACACCAAGGAAGCTTTAGACAAGAT
AGAGGAAGAGCAAAACAAAAGTAAGACCACCGCACAGCAAGCGGCCGCTGATCTTCAGACCTGGAGGAGG
AGATATGAGGGACAATTGGAGAAGTGAATTATATAAATATAAAGTAGTAAAAATTGAACCATTAGGAGTA
GCACCCACCAAGGCAAAGAGAAGAGTGGTGCAGAGAGAAAAAAGAGCAGTGGGAATAGGAGCTTTGTTCC
TTGGGTTCTTGGGAGCAGCAGGAAGCACTATGGGCGCAGCGTCAATGACGCTGACGGTACAGGCCAGACA
ATTATTGTCTGGTATAGTGCAGCAGCAGAACAATTTGCTGAGGGCTATTGAGGCGCAACAGCATCTGTTG
CAACTCACAGTCTGGGGCATCAAGCAGCTCCAGGCAAGAATCCTGGCTGTGGAAAGATACCTAAAGGATC
AACAGCTCCTGGGGATTTGGGGTTGCTCTGGAAAACTCATTTGCACCACTGCTGTGCCTTGGAATGCTAG
TTGGAGTAATAAATCTCTGGAACAGATTTGGAATCACACGACCTGGATGGAGTGGGACAGAGAAATTAAC
AATTACACAAGCTTAATACACTCCTTAATTGAAGAATCGCAAAACCAGCAAGAAAAGAATGAACAAGAAT
TATTGGAATTAGATAAATGGGCAAGTTTGTGGAATTGGTTTAACATAACAAATTGGCTGTGGTATATAAA
ATTATTCATAATGATAGTAGGAGGCTTGGTAGGTTTAAGAATAGTTTTTGCTGTACTTTCTATAGTGAAT
AGAGTTAGGCAGGGATATTCACCATTATCGTTTCAGACCCACCTCCCAACCCCGAGGGGACCCGACAGGC
CCGAAGGAATAGAAGAAGAAGGTGGAGAGAGAGACAGAGACAGATCCATTCGATTAGTGAACGGATCTCG
ACGGTATCGATCACGAGACTAGTATCGAGCGGCCGCCCCCTTCACCGAGGGCCTATTTCCCATGATTCCT
TCATATTTGCATATACGATACAAGGCTGTTAGAGAGATAATTGGAATTAATTTGACTGTAAACACAAAGA
TATTAGTACAAAATACGTGACGTAGAAAGTAATAATTTCTTGGGTAGTTTGCAGTTTTAAAATTATGTTT
TAAAATGGACTATCATATGCTTACCGTAACTTGAAAGTATTTCGATTTCTTGGCTTTATATATCTTGTGG
AAAGGACGAAACACCGGGTCTTCGAGAAGACCTGTTTTAGAGCTAGAAATAGCAAGTTAAAATAAGGCTA
GTCCGTTATCAACTTGAAAAAGTGGCACCGAGTCGGTGCTTTTTTTAATTCTCGACCTCGAGACAAATGG
CAGTATTCATCCACAATTTTAAAAGAAAAGGGGGGATTGGGGGGTACAGTGCAGGGGAAAGAATAGTAGA
CATAATAGCAACAGACATACAAACTAAAGAATTACAAAAACAAATTACAAAAATTCAAAATTTTCGGGTT
TATTACAGGGACAGCAGAGATCCACTTTGGCCGCGGCTCGAGGCGATAAGCTTTGCAAAGATGGATAAAG
TTTTAAACAGAGAGGAATCTTTGCAGCTAATGGACCTTCTAGGTCTTGAAAGGAGTGGGAATTGGCTCCG
GTGCCCGTCAGTGGGCAGAGCGCACATCGCCCACAGTCCCCGAGAAGTTGGGGGGAGGGGTCGGCAATTG
AACCGGTGCCTAGAGAAGGTGGCGCGGGGTAAACTGGGAAAGTGATGTCGTGTACTGGCTCCGCCTTTTT
CCCGAGGGTGGGGGAGAACCGTATATAAGTGCAGTAGTCGCCGTGAACGTTCTTTTTCGCAACGGGTTTG
CCGCCAGAACACAGGTAAGTGCCGTGTGTGGTTCCCGCGGGCCTGGCCTCTTTACGGGTTATGGCCCTTG
CGTGCCTTGAATTACTTCCACCTGGCT
Features (pLannotate 1.2.2; 29 found; start..end, strand, type, name):
    882..907     +  misc_feature   MCS (fragment): multiple cloning site
    920..1879    +  CDS            NGFR (fragment): TNR16_HUMAN - Also known as TNFRSF16. Experimental evidence at protein level: Swiss-Prot protein existence level 1. Low affinity receptor which can bind to NGF, BDNF, NTF3, and NTF4. Forms a heterodimeric receptor with SORCS2 that binds the precursor forms of NGF, BDNF and NTF3 with high affinity, and has much lower affinity for mature NGF and BDNF (PubMed:24908487). Plays an important role in differentiation and survival of specific neuronal populations during development (By similarity). Can mediate cell survival as well as cell death of neural cells. Plays a role in the inactivation of RHOA
   1910..2498    +  misc_feature   WPRE: woodchuck hepatitis virus posttranscriptional regulatory element
   2503..2640    +  CDS            nef (fragment): NEF_HV1LA - Experimental evidence at protein level: Swiss-Prot protein existence level 1. Extracellular Nef protein targets CD4(+) T-lymphocytes for apoptosis by interacting with CXCR4 surface receptors. From Human immunodeficiency virus type 1 group M subtype B (isolate Lai) (HIV-1).
   2626..2806    +  LTR            5' LTR (truncated): truncated 5' long terminal repeat (LTR) from HIV-1
   2878..2999    +  polyA_signal   SV40 poly(A) signal: SV40 polyadenylation signal
   3039..3174    +  rep_origin     SV40 ori: SV40 origin of replication
   3195..3213    -  promoter       T7 promoter: promoter for bacteriophage T7 RNA polymerase
   3221..3376    +  CDS            lacZα (fragment): LacZα fragment of β-galactosidase; lacZ fragment
   3381..3809    +  rep_origin     f1 ori (sequence partly withheld): f1 bacteriophage origin of replication; arrow indicates direction of (+) strand synthesis
   3862..3966    +  promoter       AmpR promoter: bla
   3967..4827    +  CDS            AmpR: β-lactamase; bla; confers resistance to ampicillin, carbenicillin, and related antibiotics
   4998..5586    +  rep_origin     ori: high-copy-number ColE1/pMB1/pBR322/pUC origin of replication
   5769..5861    +  CDS            lacI (fragment): lac repressor; lacI; The lac repressor binds to the lac operator to inhibit transcription in E. coli. This inhibition can be relieved by adding lactose or isopropyl-β-D-thiogalactopyranoside (IPTG).
   5874..5895    +  protein_bind   CAP binding site: CAP binding activates transcription in the presence of cAMP. E. coli catabolite activator protein
   5910..5940    +  promoter       lac promoter: promoter for the E. coli lac operon
   5948..5964    +  protein_bind   lac operator: The lac repressor binds to the lac operator to inhibit transcription in E. coli. This inhibition can be relieved by adding lactose or isopropyl-β-D-thiogalactopyranoside (IPTG). lac repressor encoded by lacI
   6009..6027    +  promoter       T3 promoter: promoter for bacteriophage T3 RNA polymerase
   6055..6281    +  promoter       RSV promoter: Rous sarcoma virus enhancer/promoter
   6282..6462    +  LTR            5' LTR (truncated): truncated 5' long terminal repeat (LTR) from HIV-1
   6509..6634    +  misc_feature   HIV-1 Ψ: packaging signal of human immunodeficiency virus type 1
   6618..6981    +  CDS            HIV-1 gag (fragment): gag protein from human immunodeficiency virus 1; gag
   7127..7360    +  misc_feature   RRE: The Rev response element (RRE) of HIV-1 allows for Rev-dependent mRNA export from the nucleus to the cytoplasm.
   7737..7837    +  CDS            Rev (fragment): human immunodeficiency virus 1 (HIV-1) Rev protein; rev; enhances nuclear export of unspliced and incompletely spliced viral mRNAs
   7887..8127    +  promoter       U6 promoter: RNA polymerase III promoter for human U6 snRNA
   8154..8229    +  misc_RNA       gRNA scaffold: guide RNA scaffold for the Streptococcus pyogenes CRISPR/Cas9 system
   8277..8394    +  misc_feature   cPPT/CTS: central polypurine tract and central termination sequence of HIV-1
   8461..8527    +  CDS            small t antigen (fragment): SV40 (simian virus 40) small t antigen
   8534..865     +  promoter       EF-1α promoter (across the origin): strong constitutive promoter for human elongation factor EF-1α
