[The description below was written by a language model from this plasmid's Addgene catalogue record and pLannotate feature annotations shown in this document.]
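Description:
pLKO_AU1.Ollas.VSVg_NGFR is a pLKO-based lentiviral CRISPR vector that combines an sgRNA expression cassette with a protein barcode ("Pro-Code") reporter. It is maintained in E. coli through a high-copy ColE1/pUC-type origin with ampicillin selection (AmpR), and the backbone also carries an f1 origin and an SV40 origin. The viral portion has the layout of an RSV promoter-driven transfer vector. A chimeric RSV/truncated HIV-1 5' LTR is followed by the Ψ packaging signal, a gag fragment, the Rev response element and the cPPT/CTS. A WPRE and a truncated downstream LTR with an SV40 polyadenylation signal close the genome. These elements allow the RNA genome to be packaged when helper functions are supplied in trans and then integrated into target cells. The record lists no mammalian drug-resistance marker.

Two expression units sit between the LTRs. A human U6 promoter precedes an S. pyogenes Cas9 guide RNA scaffold, providing the site into which an sgRNA spacer is cloned. No Cas9 gene is annotated, so the nuclease would have to come from another source. Downstream, the EF-1α promoter drives human NGFR with its signalling domain truncated (dNGFR), a surface protein carrying an N-terminal combination of the AU1, OLLAS and VSV-g epitope tags. The tags themselves are not separately annotated in the feature table, which shows only the NGFR fragment.

This particular epitope combination acts as a barcode displayed by transduced cells and detectable with antibodies by cytometry. Pairing each sgRNA with a distinct Pro-Code allows vector and cell tracking, as well as pooled phenotypic CRISPR screens read out at single-cell resolution.
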