Addgene plasmid #158330: pLKO_AU1.Ollas.VSVg_NGFR
Purpose: Protein Barcode (Pro-Code) for vector/cell tracking. Contains U6 trRNA cassette for sgRNA cloning. Enables phenotypic CRISPR screens at a single cell resolution (using cytometry).
Depositing lab: Brian Brown. Depositing organization: Icahn School of Medicine at Mount Sinai. Publication: Protein Barcodes Enable High-Dimensional Single-Cell CRISPR Screens. Wroblewska A, Dhainaut M, Ben-Zvi B, Rose SA, Park ES, Amir ED, Bektesevic A, Baccarini A, Merad M, Rahman AH, Brown BD. Cell. 2018 Nov 1;175(4):1141-1155.e16. doi: 10.1016/j.cell.2018.09.022. Epub 2018 Oct 18. PubMed 30343902.
Backbone
  Vector backbone: pLKO
  Backbone size w/o insert (bp): 9000
  Vector type: Lentiviral, CRISPR
Growth in bacteria
  Bacterial resistance: Ampicillin, 100 μg/mL
  Growth temperature: 37°C
  Growth strain: NEB Stable
  Copy number: High Copy
Gene/Insert
  Gene/Insert name: Pro-Code Tagged human dNGFR
  Species: H. sapiens (human)
  Insert size (bp): 1000
  Mutation: Truncation of the signaling domain
  Entrez Gene: NGFR (a.k.a. CD271, Gp80-LNGFR, TNFRSF16, p75(NTR), p75NTR)
  Promoter: EF1a
  Tag / fusion protein: AU1.Ollas.VSVg (N terminal on insert)
  Cloning method: Restriction Enzyme; 5′ cloning site Unknown (unknown if destroyed)
  Sequencing primers: 5′ cctttttgagtttggatcttggttcat
Terms and licenses: Academic/Nonprofit Terms; Industry Terms: Not Available to Industry
How to cite: pLKO_AU1.Ollas.VSVg_NGFR was a gift from Brian Brown (Addgene plasmid # 158330 ; http://n2t.net/addgene:158330 ; RRID:Addgene_158330)
