>Addgene plasmid #158330 | pLKO_AU1.Ollas.VSVg_NGFR | depositor partial sequence | sequence record 305529 | Tagged NGFR
ATGGGGGCAGGTGCCACCGGCCGCGCCATGGACGGGCCGCGCCTGCTGCTGTTGCTGCTTCTGGGGGTGT
CCCTTGGAGGTGCCAAGGAGGCATGCGACACCTATCGGTACATTGGAGGAGGCGGGGGAGGGAGCGGCTT
CGCCAACGAGCTGGGCCCCAGGCTGATGGGCAAGTGCGGAGGAGGCGGGGGAGGGTATACAGATATCGAA
ATGAATAGACTCGGAAAGCCCACAGGCCTGTACACACACAGCGGTGAGTGCTGCAAAGCCTGCAACCTGG
GCGAGGGTGTGGCCCAGCCTTGTGGAGCCAACCAGACCGTGTGTGAGCCCTGCCTGGACAGCGTGACGTT
CTCCGACGTGGTGAGCGCGACCGAGCCGTGCAAGCCGTGCACCGAGTGCGTGGGGCTCCAGAGCATGTCG
GCGCCGTGCGTGGAGGCCGACGACGCCGTGTGCCGCTGCGCCTACGGCTACTACCAGGATGAGACGACTG
GGCGCTGCGAGGCGTGCCGCGTGTGCGAGGCGGGCTCGGGCCTCGTGTTCTCCTGCCAGGACAAGCAGAA
CACCGTGTGCGAGGAGTGCCCCGACGGCACGTATTCCGACGAGGCCAACCACGTGGACCCGTGCCTGCCC
TGCACCGTGTGCGAGGACACCGAGCGCCAGCTCCGCGAGTGCACACGCTGGGCCGACGCCGAGTGCGAGG
AGATCCCTGGCCGTTGGATTACACGGTCCACACCCCCAGAGGGCTCGGACAGCACAGCCCCCAGCACCCA
GGAGCCTGAGGCACCTCCAGAACAAGACCTCATAGCCAGCACGGTGGCAGGTGTGGTGACCACAGTGATG
GGCAGCTCCCAGCCCGTGGTGACCCGAGGCACCACCGACAACCTCATCCCTGTCTATTGCTCCATCCTGG
CTGCTGTGGTTGTGGGCCTTGTGGCCTACATAGCCTTCAAGAGGTGGAACAGGGGTATCCTCTAG
